>Addgene plasmid #13836 | pTV-Nanog Hyg | addgene partial sequence | sequence record 20067 | T3 5'-GCAATTAACCCTCACTAAAGG-3'
TGGCGGCCGCCAGTGTGATGGATATCTGCAGAATTCGCCCTTAGGGTCTGCTACTGAGATGCTCTGCACA
GAGGCTGGTAAGGAATTCAGTCCCCGAAGAACCCAGTAAATTAGGGTAAGAGTAGAAAAAACGGGCTGAA
GGGTTATTGCTTCTTTATGAACCGTAGTAGTCATTAACATAAGCGGGTGTCCTTATCACTCTTCTGGAAA
CCCCTCTGAGTTTGACCGGTGATACGTTGGCCTTCTAGTCTGAAATAGAGATCCGGGACACAGGACGGAG
CAATATAAGGCTCTTGTGTGTATTTGAGAACCTAAATATTTGGGCTCTTTGGAATATGTTCGGGGGCAGT
GAGTGGTGTCTTCAGTAGCAGGGAGACCTAACATCCTAGCTTGGAATGAGCACCCCATTTTTTTGGTGAG
GTTATACAGTTAGTTTGCAATTTGCCCAAATGGCCGTTTTCTCCAGCAGAAGCAGTTAGCATTTCTCTCA
ACCTTTGGGAATATGGATGTCACTTAGCAGTTCTGGGTTTGTGAGCTCAGTGCTCCTTCCAAACCCCAAA
CAAGTGTACACAGTTTAAGTCATTCATTCTTATAGCTAGCATCTGGAGCCAAGGTCTGAAGCTCATTGTC
TGTACAGAGTCAGCCCAGTACTCAGGCTTGTAAATGGTAGAACCAAGAGGCTGCTAGGCTGTGTGTGCCA
CGGTGCTC
