[The description below was written by a language model from this plasmid's Addgene catalogue record.]
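Description:
pTV-Nanog Hyg is a gene-targeting vector for the mouse Nanog locus, built on the pBluescript SK phagemid backbone (about 3 kb). It is maintained in E. coli as a high-copy plasmid under ampicillin selection. The insert, roughly 8 kb and cloned between the NotI and XhoI sites (both retained), consists of an IRES-Hyg-pA cassette flanked by regions of homology to mouse Nanog.

The design is that of a promoterless replacement vector. The flanking Nanog genomic arms direct homologous recombination at the endogenous locus, and the internal ribosome entry site allows the hygromycin resistance coding sequence to be translated from a transcript driven by the native Nanog promoter, with the polyadenylation signal terminating that transcript. No separate promoter for the hygromycin gene is recorded. In such a design resistance is expected mainly when the cassette integrates into a locus that is active in the recipient cells, which enriches for correctly targeted clones in cells that express Nanog, such as embryonic stem cells. The catalogue lists the vector type as mammalian expression with a "Beta-gal" annotation, but the insert description mentions no lacZ reporter, so whether one is present cannot be confirmed from the record. The exact lengths of the homology arms, the portion of Nanog that is replaced and any negative selection marker are also not stated.

The associated publication concerns the requirement for Nanog in maintaining pluripotency in mouse epiblast and ES cells, consistent with use of this plasmid to disrupt a Nanog allele in mouse ES cells under hygromycin selection.
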