Addgene plasmid #13836: pTV-Nanog Hyg
Depositing lab: Shinya Yamanaka. Depositing organization: Kyoto University, Center for iPS Cell Research and Application. Publication: The homeoprotein Nanog is required for maintenance of pluripotency in mouse epiblast and ES cells. Mitsui K, Tokuzawa Y, Itoh H, Segawa K, Murakami M, Takahashi K, Maruyama M, Maeda M, Yamanaka S. Cell. 2003 May 30. 113(5):631-42. 10.1016/S0092-8674(03)00393-3 PubMed 12787504.
Backbone
  Vector backbone: pBluescript SK
  Backbone manufacturer: Stratagene
  Backbone size w/o insert (bp): 3000
  Vector type: Mammalian Expression ; Beta-gal
  Selectable markers: Hygromycin
Growth in bacteria
  Bacterial resistance: Ampicillin, 100 μg/mL
  Growth temperature: 37°C
  Growth strain: DH5alpha
  Copy number: High Copy
Gene/Insert
  Gene/Insert name: IRES-Hyg-pA cassette flanked by Nanog homologous regions (alt name: Nanog)
  Species: M. musculus (mouse)
  Insert size (bp): 8000
  Mutation: None
  Entrez Gene: Nanog (a.k.a. 2410002E02Rik, ENK, Stm1, ecat4)
  Cloning method: Restriction Enzyme; 5′ cloning site NotI (not destroyed); 3′ cloning site XhoI (not destroyed)
  Sequencing primers: 5′ T3
Terms and licenses: Academic/Nonprofit Terms; Industry Terms: Not Available to Industry
How to cite: pTV-Nanog Hyg was a gift from Shinya Yamanaka (Addgene plasmid # 13836 ; http://n2t.net/addgene:13836 ; RRID:Addgene_13836)
